>Addgene plasmid #27224 | pEF-BOS MAVS | addgene partial sequence | sequence record 33577 | 27224 with G-CSF-R
TTCCGCTCAGTGGTGGTGGTGGTGGTGCTTGTCATCGTCGTCCTTGTAGTCCTTGACGATCCTTCCTTCA
ATGGATCTGTGCAGACGCCGCCGGTACAGCACCACCAGGAGTGTGACTACCAGCACCCCTGTCACAGCCA
CCTGGAGCCACAGAGCCCCAGGTGAGGGCCTGTGGCATGGCACCTCCCTCTCCTGGAACTTCCGGTCGGC
TTGTGGCCTGGGGCCGCCATCCGGGTCCGCAGGTGGCCCAGGGTTGCCCTCCAGGAGCTGGATGCTGGGG
TTCTCAGCCACGTGGATCCCAAAGGTGCCCTCGGACTTATACTCATTCTCCTCTGGGCCATGGCAGGGCC
CCATGCCCAAGGAGGTGCTGGCACTGATGGCAAGATCCTCGAAGCAGCCCGAGAACGGGCTGTCTACCTG
GGATGCCAGCACGCCAGGCTTACTCAGCTCCGACCCAAGGCCCCTATTCTCAGAGCTGCTGTCTAGCCAG
GCTGAGCTGCCTCCAGTGGCGCCGGCGGGTGTTGGAGCTGCTGGGGTCTCCTCATTTCTGCTGCTCCCGT
CAGTGGGGACTGTGCTGGCAGACACCTTGGTGAGCACCATGCTAGTAGGCACTTTGGATGGCACCATGCC
AGCACGGGTTGAGTTGATGGGCAATTTGGATGGTGCTGGATTGGTGAGCGCATT
