[The description below was written by a language model from this plasmid's Addgene catalogue record.]
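Description:
pEF-BOS MAVS is a mammalian expression plasmid built on the pEF-BOS backbone (about 5.5 kb without insert) and carrying the human mitochondrial antiviral signaling protein, MAVS, also known as CARDIF, IPS-1 or VISA. It is propagated in E. coli under ampicillin selection; the copy number is recorded as unknown, and the record lists neither the bacterial origin of replication nor any marker for selection in mammalian cells. No feature table is provided, so the regulatory elements are not itemised. However, the pEF-BOS family is known for driving expression from the strong, broadly active human EF-1α promoter, which fits with the EF1a forward primer listed for sequencing into the insert.

The insert of roughly 1.6 kb corresponds to the human MAVS reference transcript and was placed by restriction cloning between an XhoI site at the 5′ end and a BglII/BamHI junction at the 3′ end. BglII and BamHI leave compatible overhangs, and whether any of these sites survived cloning is not recorded. The coding sequence reads into backbone-encoded C-terminal Flag and His6 tags, which allow detection by immunoblot or immunofluorescence, immunoprecipitation, and metal-affinity capture of the expressed protein.

MAVS is the mitochondrial adaptor that relays signals from the cytosolic RNA sensors RIG-I and MDA5 toward NF-κB and IRF activation and type I interferon induction. The associated publication concerns regulation of RIG-I-dependent, TLR-independent sensing of viral replication by the helicase Lgp2. The plasmid is therefore suited to transient overexpression of tagged MAVS in cultured mammalian cells to study this antiviral pathway, for example in reporter or interaction experiments.
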