Addgene plasmid #27224: pEF-BOS MAVS
Depositing lab: Kate Fitzgerald. Depositing organization: University of Massachusetts, Worcester. Publication: The RNA helicase Lgp2 inhibits TLR-independent sensing of viral replication by retinoic acid-inducible gene-I. Rothenfusser S, Goutagny N, DiPerna G, Gong M, Monks BG, Schoenemeyer A, Yamamoto M, Akira S, Fitzgerald KA. J Immunol. 2005 Oct 15. 175(8):5260-8. PubMed 16210631.
Backbone
  Vector backbone: pEF-BOS
  Backbone size w/o insert (bp): 5500
  Vector type: Mammalian Expression
Growth in bacteria
  Bacterial resistance: Ampicillin, 100 μg/mL
  Growth temperature: 37°C
  Growth strain: DH5alpha
  Copy number: Unknown
Gene/Insert
  Gene/Insert name: mitochondrial antiviral signaling protein (alt names: MAVS; Cardiff; IPS-1)
  Species: H. sapiens (human)
  Insert size (bp): 1600
  GenBank ID: NM_020746
  Entrez Gene: MAVS (a.k.a. CARDIF, IPS-1, IPS1, VISA)
  Tag / fusion protein: Flag (C terminal on backbone); His6 (C terminal on backbone)
  Cloning method: Restriction Enzyme; 5′ cloning site Xho1 (unknown if destroyed); 3′ cloning site BglII/BamH1 (unknown if destroyed)
  Sequencing primers: 5′ EF1a-F
Terms and licenses: Academic/Nonprofit Terms; Industry Terms: Not Available to Industry
How to cite: pEF-BOS MAVS was a gift from Kate Fitzgerald (Addgene plasmid # 27224)
